>Addgene plasmid #226653 | pAM231 | addgene full sequence | sequence record 450660 | Addgene NGS Result
GGCGCCGGTGATGCCGGCCACGATGCGTCCGGCGTAGAGGATCGAGATCTCGATCCCGCGAAATTAATAC
GACTCACTATAGGGGAATTGTGAGCGGATAACAATTCCCCTCTAGAAATAATTTTGTTTAACTTTAAGAA
GGAGATATACCATGGATTCTCTTGAGTTCATCGCTAGTAAGCTTGCGGGTGGCGGGTCGACTGCTTCTGG
AGCCGATTCAAAAGGTGATGACCTATCAACAGCCATTCTCAAACAGAAGAACCGTCCCAATCGGTTAATT
GTTGATGAAGCCATCAATGAGGACAACAGTGTGGTGTCCTTGTCCCAGCCCAAGATGGATGAATTGCAGT
TGTTCCGAGGTGACACAGTGTTGCTGAAAGGAAAGAAGAGACGAGAAGCTGTTTGCATCGTCCTTTCTGA
TGATACTTGTTCTGATGAGAAGATTCGGATGAATAGAGTTGTTCGGAATAACCTTCGTGTACGCCTAGGG
GATGTCATCAGCATCCAGCCATGCCCTGATGTGAAGTACGGCAAACGTATCCATGTGCTGCCCATTGATG
ACACAGTGGAAGGCATTACTGGTAATCTCTTCGAGGTATACCTTAAGCCGTACTTCCTGGAAGCGTATCG
ACCCATCCGGAAAGGAGACATTTTTCTTGTCCGTGGTGGGATGCGTGCTGTGGAGTTCAAAGTGGTGGAA
ACAGATCCTAGCCCTTATTGCATTGTTGCTCCAGACACAGTGATCCACTGCGAAGGGGAGCCTATCAAAC
GAGAGGATGAGGAAGAGTCCTTGAATGAAGTAGGGTATGATGACATTGGTGGCTGCAGGAAGCAGCTAGC
TCAGATAAAGGAGATGGTGGAACTGCCCCTGAGACATCCTGCCCTCTTTAAGGCAATTGGTGTGAAGCCT
CCTAGAGGAATCCTGCTTTACGGACCTCCTGGAACAGGAAAGACCCTGATTGCTCGAGCTGTAGCAAATG
AGGCTGGAGCCTTCTTCTTCTTGATCAATGGTCCTGAGATCATGAGCAAATTGGCTGGTGAGTCTGAGAG
CAACCTTCGTAAAGCCTTTGAGGAGGCTGAGAAGAATGCTCCTGCCATCATCTTCATTGATGAGCTAGAT
GCCATCGCTCCCAAAAGAGAGAAAACTCATGGCGAGGTGGAGCGGCGCATTGTATCACAGTTGTTGACCC
TCATGGATGGCCTAAAGCAGAGGGCACATGTGATTGTTATGGCAGCAACCAACAGACCCAACAGCATTGA
CCCAGCTCTACGGCGATTTGGTCGCTTTGACAGGGAGGTAGATATTGGAATTCCTGATGCTACAGGACGC
TTAGAGATTCTTCAGATCCATACCAAGAACATGAAGCTGGCAGATGATGTGGACCTGGAACAGGTAGCCA
ATGAGACTCACGGGCATGTGGGTGCTGACTTAGCAGCCCTGTGCTCAGAGGCTGCTCTGCAAGCCATCCG
CAAGAAGATGGATCTCATTGACCTAGAGGATGAGACCATTGATGCCGAGGTCATGAACTCTCTAGCAGTT
ACTATGGATGACTTCCGGTGGGCCTTGAGCCAGAGTAACCCATCAGCACTGCGGGAAACCGTGGTAGAGG
TGCCACAGGTAACCTGGGAAGACATCGGGGGCCTAGAGGATGTCAAACGTGAGCTACAGGAGCTGGTCCA
GTATCCTGTGGAGCACCCAGACAAATTCCTGAAGTTTGGCATGACACCTTCCAAGGGAGTTCTGTTCTAT
GGACCTCCTGGCTGTGGGAAAACTTTGTTGGCCAAAGCCATTGCTAATGAATGCCAGGCCAACTTCATCT
CCATCAAGGGTCCTGAGCTGCTCACCATGTGGTTTGGGGAGTCTGAGGCCAATGTCAGAGAAATCTTTGA
CAAGGCCCGCCAAGCTGCCCCCTGTGTGCTATTCTTTGATGAGCTGGATTCGATTGCCAAGGCTCGTGGA
GGTAACATTGGAGATGGTGGTGGGGCTGCTGACCGAGTCATCAACCAGATCCTGACAGAAATGGATGGCA
TGTCCACAAAAAAAAATGTGTTCATCATTGGCGCTACCAACCGGCCTGACATCATTGATCCTGCCATCCT
CAGACCTGGCCGTCTTGATCAGCTCATCTACATCCCACTTCCTGATGAGAAGTCCCGTGTTGCCATCCTC
AAGGCTAACCTGCGCAAGTCCCCAGTTGCCAAGGATGTGGACTTGGAGTTCCTGGCTAAAATGACTAATG
GCTTCTCTGGAGCTGACCTGACAGAGATTTGCCAGCGTGCTTGCAAGCTGGCCATCCGTGAATCCATCGA
GAGTGAGATTAGGCGAGAACGAGAGAGGCAGACAAACCCATCAGCCATGGAGGTAGAAGAGGATGATCCA
GTGCCTGAGATCCGTCGAGATCACTTTGAAGAAGCCATGCGCTTTGCGCGCCGTTCTGTCAGTGACAATG
ACATTCGGAAGTATGAGATGTTTGCCCAGACCCTTCAGCAGAGTCGGGGCTTTGGCAGCTTCAGATTCCC
TTCAGGGAACCAGGGTGGAGCTGGCCCCAGTCAGGGCAGTGGAGGCGGCACAGGTGGCAGTGTATACACA
GAAGACAATGATGATGACCTGTATGGCGCGGCCGCCCTCGAGCACCACCACCACCACCACTGAGATCCGG
CTGCTAACAAAGCCCGAAAGGAAGCTGAGTTGGCTGCTGCCACCGCTGAGCAATAACTAGCATAACCCCT
TGGGGCCTCTAAACGGGTCTTGAGGGGTTTTTTGCTGAAAGGAGGAACTATATCCGGATTGGCGAATGGG
[124 nt withheld, positions 2801-2924]
C
[91 nt withheld, positions 2926-3016]
A
[49 nt withheld, positions 3018-3066]
CCTTTGACGTTGGAGTCCACGTTCTTT
[37 nt withheld, positions 3094-3130]
ACCCTATCTCGGTCTATTCTTTTGATTTATAAGGGATTTTGCCGATTTCGGCCTATTGGTTAAAAAATGA
GCTGATTTAACAAAAATTTAACGCGAATTTTAACAAAATATTAACGCTTACAATTTAGGTGGCACTTTTC
GGGGAAATGTGCGCGGAACCCCTATTTGTTTATTTTTCTAAATACATTCAAATATGTATCCGCTCATGAA
TTAATTCTTAGAAAAACTCATCGAGCATCAAATGAAACTGCAATTTATTCATATCAGGATTATCAATACC
ATATTTTTGAAAAAGCCGTTTCTGTAATGAAGGAGAAAACTCACCGAGGCAGTTCCATAGGATGGCAAGA
TCCTGGTATCGGTCTGCGATTCCGACTCGTCCAACATCAATACAACCTATTAATTTCCCCTCGTCAAAAA
TAAGGTTATCAAGTGAGAAATCACCATGAGTGACGACTGAATCCGGTGAGAATGGCAAAAGTTTATGCAT
TTCTTTCCAGACTTGTTCAACAGGCCAGCCATTACGCTCGTCATCAAAATCACTCGCATCAACCAAACCG
TTATTCATTCGTGATTGCGCCTGAGCGAGACGAAATACGCGATCGCTGTTAAAAGGACAATTACAAACAG
GAATCGAATGCAACCGGCGCAGGAACACTGCCAGCGCATCAACAATATTTTCACCTGAATCAGGATATTC
TTCTAATACCTGGAATGCTGTTTTCCCGGGGATCGCAGTGGTGAGTAACCATGCATCATCAGGAGTACGG
ATAAAATGCTTGATGGTCGGAAGAGGCATAAATTCCGTCAGCCAGTTTAGTCTGACCATCTCATCTGTAA
CATCATTGGCAACGCTACCTTTGCCATGTTTCAGAAACAACTCTGGCGCATCGGGCTTCCCATACAATCG
ATAGATTGTCGCACCTGATTGCCCGACATTATCGCGAGCCCATTTATACCCATATAAATCAGCATCCATG
TTGGAATTTAATCGCGGCCTAGAGCAAGACGTTTCCCGTTGAATATGGCTCATAACACCCCTTGTATTAC
TGTTTATGTAAGCAGACAGTTTTATTGTTCATGACCAAAATCCCTTAACGTGAGTTTTCGTTCCACTGAG
CGTCAGACCCCGTAGAAAAGATCAAAGGATCTTCTTGAGATCCTTTTTTTCTGCGCGTAATCTGCTGCTT
GCAAACAAAAAAACCACCGCTACCAGCGGTGGTTTGTTTGCCGGATCAAGAGCTACCAACTCTTTTTCCG
AAGGTAACTGGCTTCAGCAGAGCGCAGATACCAAATACTGTCCTTCTAGTGTAGCCGTAGTTAGGCCACC
ACTTCAAGAACTCTGTAGCACCGCCTACATACCTCGCTCTGCTAATCCTGTTACCAGTGGCTGCTGCCAG
TGGCGATAAGTCGTGTCTTACCGGGTTGGACTCAAGACGATAGTTACCGGATAAGGCGCAGCGGTCGGGC
TGAACGGGGGGTTCGTGCACACAGCCCAGCTTGGAGCGAACGACCTACACCGAACTGAGATACCTACAGC
GTGAGCTATGAGAAAGCGCCACGCTTCCCGAAGGGAGAAAGGCGGACAGGTATCCGGTAAGCGGCAGGGT
CGGAACAGGAGAGCGCACGAGGGAGCTTCCAGGGGGAAACGCCTGGTATCTTTATAGTCCTGTCGGGTTT
CGCCACCTCTGACTTGAGCGTCGATTTTTGTGATGCTCGTCAGGGGGGCGGAGCCTATGGAAAAACGCCA
GCAACGCGGCCTTTTTACGGTTCCTGGCCTTTTGCTGGCCTTTTGCTCACATGTTCTTTCCTGCGTTATC
CCCTGATTCTGTGGATAACCGTATTACCGCCTTTGAGTGAGCTGATACCGCTCGCCGCAGCCGAACGACC
GAGCGCAGCGAGTCAGTGAGCGAGGAAGCGGAAGAGCGCCTGATGCGGTATTTTCTCCTTACGCATCTGT
GCGGTATTTCACACCGCAATGGTGCACTCTCAGTACAATCTGCTCTGATGCCGCATAGTTAAGCCAGTAT
ACACTCCGCTATCGCTACGTGACTGGGTCATGGCTGCGCCCCGACACCCGCCAACACCCGCTGACGCGCC
CTGACGGGCTTGTCTGCTCCCGGCATCCGCTTACAGACAAGCTGTGACCGTCTCCGGGAGCTGCATGTGT
CAGAGGTTTTCACCGTCATCACCGAAACGCGCGAGGCAGCTGCGGTAAAGCTCATCAGCGTGGTCGTGAA
GCGATTCACAGATGTCTGCCTGTTCATCCGCGTCCAGCTCGTTGAGTTTCTCCAGAAGCGTTAATGTCTG
GCTTCTGATAAAGCGGGCCATGTTAAGGGCGGTTTTTTCCTGTTTGGTCACTGATGCCTCCGTGTAAGGG
GGATTTCTGTTCATGGGGGTAATGATACCGATGAAACGAGAGAGGATGCTCACGATACGGGTTACTGATG
ATGAACATGCCCGGTTACTGGAACGTTGTGAGGGTAAACAACTGGCGGTATGGATGCGGCGGGACCAGAG
AAAAATCACTCAGGGTCAATGCCAGCGCTTCGTTAATACAGATGTAGGTGTTCCACAGGGTAGCCAGCAG
CATCCTGCGATGCAGATCCGGAACATAATGGTGCAGGGCGCTGACTTCCGCGTTTCCAGACTTTACGAAA
CACGGAAACCGAAGACCATTCATGTTGTTGCTCAGGTCGCAGACGTTTTGCAGCAGCAGTCGCTTCACGT
TCGCTCGCGTATCGGTGATTCATTCTGCTAACCAGTAAGGCAACCCCGCCAGCCTAGCCGGGTCCTCAAC
GACAGGAGCACGATCATGCGCACCCGTGGGGCCGCCATGCCGGCGATAATGGCCTGCTTCTCGCCGAAAC
GTTTGGTGGCGGGACCAGTGACGAAGGCTTGAGCGAGGGCGTGCAAGATTCCGAATACCGCAAGCGACAG
GCCGATCATCGTCGCGCTCCAGCGAAAGCGGTCCTCGCCGAAAATGACCCAGAGCGCTGCCGGCACCTGT
CCTACGAGTTGCATGATAAAGAAGACAGTCATAAGTGCGGCGACGATAGTCATGCCCCGCGCCCACCGGA
AGGAGCTGACTGGGTTGAAGGCTCTCAAGGGCATCGGTCGAGATCCCGGTGCCTAATGAGTGAGCTAACT
TACATTAATTGCGTTGCGCTCACTGCCCGCTTTCCAGTCGGGAAACCTGTCGTGCCAGCTGCATTAATGA
ATCGGCCAACGCGCGGGGAGAGGCGGTTTGCGTATTGGGCGCCAGGGTGGTTTTTCTTTTCACCAGTGAG
ACGGGCAACAGCTGATTGCCCTTCACCGCCTGGCCCTGAGAGAGTTGCAGCAAGCGGTCCACGCTGGTTT
GCCCCAGCAGGCGAAAATCCTGTTTGATGGTGGTTAACGGCGGGATATAACATGAGCTGTCTTCGGTATC
GTCGTATCCCACTACCGAGATATCCGCACCAACGCGCAGCCCGGACTCGGTAATGGCGCGCATTGCGCCC
AGCGCCATCTGATCGTTGGCAACCAGCATCGCAGTGGGAACGATGCCCTCATTCAGCATTTGCATGGTTT
GTTGAAAACCGGACATGGCACTCCAGTCGCCTTCCCGTTCCGCTATCGGCTGAATTTGATTGCGAGTGAG
ATATTTATGCCAGCCAGCCAGACGCAGACGCGCCGAGACAGAACTTAATGGGCCCGCTAACAGCGCGATT
TGCTGGTGACCCAATGCGACCAGATGCTCCACGCCCAGTCGCGTACCGTCTTCATGGGAGAAAATAATAC
TGTTGATGGGTGTCTGGTCAGAGACATCAAGAAATAACGCCGGAACATTAGTGCAGGCAGCTTCCACAGC
AATGGCATCCTGGTCATCCAGCGGATAGTTAATGATCAGCCCACTGACGCGTTGCGCGAGAAGATTGTGC
ACCGCCGCTTTACAGGCTTCGACGCCGCTTCGTTCTACCATCGACACCACCACGCTGGCACCCAGTTGAT
CGGCGCGAGATTTAATCGCCGCGACAATTTGCGACGGCGCGTGCAGGGCCAGACTGGAGGTGGCAACGCC
AATCAGCAACGACTGTTTGCCCGCCAGTTGTTGTGCCACGCGGTTGGGAATGTAATTCAGCTCCGCCATC
GCCGCTTCCACTTTTTCCCGCGTTTTCGCAGAAACGTGGCTGGCCTGGTTCACCACGCGGGAAACGGTCT
GATAAGAGACACCGGCATACTCTGCGACATCGTATAACGTTACTGGTTTCACATTCACCACCCTGAATTG
ACTCTCTTCCGGGCGCTATCATGCCATACCGCGAAAGGTTTTGCGCCATTCGATGGTGTCCGGGATCTCG
ACGCTCTCCCTTATGCGACTCCTGCATTAGGAAGCAGCCCAGTAGTAGGTTGAGGCCGTTGAGCACCGCC
GCCGCAAGGAATGGTGCATGCAAGGAGATGGCGCCCAACAGTCCCCCGGCCACGGGGCCTGCCACCATAC
CCACGCCGAAACAAGCGCTCATGAGCCCGAAGTGGCGAGCCCGATCTTCCCCATCGGTGATGTCGGCGAT
ATAGGCGCCAGCAACCGCACCTGT
Features (pLannotate 1.2.2; 19 found; start..end, strand, type, name):
     65..83      +  promoter       T7 promoter: promoter for bacteriophage T7 RNA polymerase
     84..108     +  protein_bind   lac operator: The lac repressor binds to the lac operator to inhibit transcription in E. coli. This inhibition can be relieved by adding lactose or isopropyl-β-D-thiogalactopyranoside (IPTG). lac repressor encoded by lacI
    123..145     +  RBS            RBS: efficient ribosome binding site from bacteriophage T7 gene 10 (Olins and Rangwala, 1989)
    203..2617    +  CDS            VCP: TERA_HUMAN - Experimental evidence at protein level: Swiss-Prot protein existence level 1. Necessary for the fragmentation of Golgi stacks during mitosis and for their reassembly after mitosis. Involved in the formation of the transitional endoplasmic reticulum (tER). The transfer of membranes from the endoplasmic reticulum to the Golgi apparatus occurs via 50-70 nm transition vesicles which derive from part-rough, part-smooth transitional elements of the endoplasmic reticulum (tER). Vesicle budding from the tER is an ATP-dependent process. The ternary complex containing UFD1, VCP and NPLOC4 b
   2633..2650    +  CDS            9xHis (fragment): 9xHis affinity tag
   2660..2709    +  CDS            SET1 (fragment): solubility-enhancement tag derived from T7 phage gene 10B
   2717..2764    +  terminator     T7 terminator: transcription terminator for bacteriophage T7 RNA polymerase
   2801..3229    +  rep_origin     f1 ori (sequence partly withheld): f1 bacteriophage origin of replication; arrow indicates direction of (+) strand synthesis
   3282..3339    +  promoter       AmpR promoter (fragment): bla
   3348..4163    -  CDS            KanR: aminoglycoside phosphotransferase; aph(3')-Ia; confers resistance to kanamycin in bacteria or G418 (Geneticin®) in eukaryotes
   4285..4873    +  rep_origin     ori: high-copy-number ColE1/pMB1/pBR322/pUC origin of replication
   5059..5198    -  misc_feature   bom: basis of mobility region from pBR322
   5300..5491    -  CDS            rop: Rop protein, which maintains plasmids at low copy number; rop
   5508..5888    +  CDS            YPB1_ECOLX: Protein predicted: Swiss-Prot protein existence level 4. From Escherichia coli.
   5960..6251    -  CDS            TcR (fragment): tetracycline efflux protein; tet; confers resistance to tetracycline
   6266..6287    -  protein_bind   CAP binding site: CAP binding activates transcription in the presence of cAMP. E. coli catabolite activator protein
   6300..7382    -  CDS            lacI: lac repressor; lacI; The lac repressor binds to the lac operator to inhibit transcription in E. coli. This inhibition can be relieved by adding lactose or isopropyl-β-D-thiogalactopyranoside (IPTG).
   7383..7460    -  promoter       lacI promoter: lacI
   7468..43      -  CDS            TcR (fragment) (across the origin): tetracycline efflux protein; tet; confers resistance to tetracycline
