[The description below was written by a language model from this plasmid's Addgene catalogue record and pLannotate feature annotations shown in this document.]
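Description:
pAM231 is a bacterial expression plasmid built on the pET24b backbone for producing a tagged, mutant form of human p97 (VCP, also known as TERA or CDC48) in E. coli. It is maintained through a ColE1/pMB1-type origin. The catalogue lists it as high copy, although the backbone also carries the rop gene and the bom region from pBR322, which are normally associated with copy-number moderation and mobilisation. Selection is by kanamycin through an aph(3')-Ia aminoglycoside phosphotransferase gene. An f1 origin is also present. The short tetracycline-resistance fragments, AmpR promoter fragment and other small hits in the annotation appear to be backbone remnants rather than functional parts.

The expression cassette follows the standard pET layout. A T7 promoter is followed directly by a lac operator and the T7 gene 10 ribosome binding site, then the VCP coding sequence and a T7 terminator. A plasmid-borne lacI gene with its own promoter supplies the repressor, so transcription requires a host that provides T7 RNA polymerase and is induced with IPTG. The p97 insert carries the T262A substitution. It is fused at the N terminus to a ybbR tag, a short peptide that allows enzymatic, site-specific attachment of labels such as fluorophores, and at the C terminus to a His6 tag for metal-affinity purification. The ybbR tag is not annotated separately, but the gap between the ribosome binding site and the VCP feature could accommodate it. The histidine tag is annotated as a six-codon fragment. The associated work concerns disease-linked p97 mutations and their effects on cofactor binding and substrate processing, so the plasmid is probably used to make purified, labelable mutant p97 for biochemical assays.
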