Addgene plasmid #226653: pAM231
Purpose: ybbR-p97-T262A-His6
Depositing lab: Andreas Martin. Depositing organization: University of California, Berkeley. Publication: Multisystem Proteinopathy Mutations in VCP/p97 Increase NPLOC4.UFD1L Binding and Substrate Processing. Blythe EE, Gates SN, Deshaies RJ, Martin A. Structure. 2019 Dec 3;27(12):1820-1829.e4. doi: 10.1016/j.str.2019.09.011. Epub 2019 Oct 14. PubMed 31623962.
Backbone
  Vector backbone: pET24b
  Vector type: Bacterial Expression
Growth in bacteria
  Bacterial resistance: Kanamycin, 50 μg/mL
  Growth temperature: 37°C
  Growth strain: DH5alpha
  Copy number: High Copy
Gene/Insert
  Gene/Insert name: p97
  Species: H. sapiens (human)
  Mutation: T262A
  Entrez Gene: VCP (a.k.a. CDC48, FTDALS6, TERA, p97)
  Tag / fusion protein: His (C terminal on insert); ybbR (N terminal on insert)
Terms and licenses: Academic/Nonprofit Terms; Industry Terms: Not Available to Industry
How to cite: pAM231 was a gift from Andreas Martin (Addgene plasmid # 226653 ; http://n2t.net/addgene:226653 ; RRID:Addgene_226653)
